Addgene plasmid #171415: GST-TEVcs-GFP-ATG101
Purpose: For the purifcation of GFP-ULK1 complex
Depositing lab: James Hurley. Depositing organization: University of California, Berkeley. Publication: Reconstitution of cargo-induced LC3 lipidation in mammalian selective autophagy. Chang C, Shi X, Jensen LE, Yokom AL, Fracchiolla D, Martens S, Hurley JH. Sci Adv. 2021 Apr 23;7(17). pii: 7/17/eabg4922. doi: 10.1126/sciadv.abg4922. Print 2021 Apr. PubMed 33893090.
Backbone
  Vector backbone: pCAG
  Vector type: Mammalian Expression
Growth in bacteria
  Bacterial resistance: Ampicillin, 100 μg/mL
  Growth temperature: 37°C
  Growth strain: DH5alpha
  Copy number: High Copy
Gene/Insert
  Gene/Insert name: ATG101
  Species: Synthetic
  Entrez Gene: ATG101 (a.k.a. C12orf44)
  Cloning method: Restriction Enzyme; 5′ cloning site Unknown (unknown if destroyed); 3′ cloning site Unknown (unknown if destroyed)
Terms and licenses: Academic/Nonprofit Terms; Industry Terms: Not Available to Industry
How to cite: GST-TEVcs-GFP-ATG101 was a gift from James Hurley (Addgene plasmid # 171415 ; http://n2t.net/addgene:171415 ; RRID:Addgene_171415)
