[The description below was written by a language model from this plasmid's Addgene catalogue record and pLannotate feature annotations shown in this document.]
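Description:
GST-TEVcs-GFP-ATG101 is a 6.9 kb mammalian expression plasmid built on the pCAG backbone. In bacteria it is maintained through a high-copy ColE1/pUC-type origin and selected with ampicillin via the β-lactamase gene and its native promoter. The backbone also carries an SV40 origin of replication, which can support episomal amplification in cells expressing SV40 large T antigen, along with remnants of lac promoter/operator and lacI sequences that appear to be cloning-vector leftovers with no evident role in the expression cassette.

The payload is a single fusion open reading frame driven by the CAG promoter, a strong composite element made of the CMV immediate-early enhancer, the chicken β-actin promoter and a chimeric β-actin/β-globin intron. Transcripts are terminated by the rabbit β-globin polyadenylation signal; the short HBB fragments annotated on either side of the insert are most likely globin exon sequences belonging to this promoter and terminator architecture rather than parts of the fusion. The encoded protein reads, from the N terminus, Schistosoma japonicum glutathione S-transferase, a TEV protease cleavage site, monomeric EGFP and ATG101. The catalogue lists the insert species as synthetic, while the annotation matches it to the human protein, an autophagy factor that stabilises ATG13. The cloning sites are not recorded.

This layout allows capture of the fusion on glutathione resin, followed by TEV cleavage to remove GST and release GFP-tagged ATG101. The stated purpose is purification of a GFP-labelled ULK1 complex, which implies that ATG101 serves as the tagged, fluorescent subunit through which the complex is isolated and tracked. The other subunits would have to be supplied from separate constructs, which this record does not describe.
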