Features (pLannotate 1.2.2; 21 found; start..end, strand, type, name):
      5..384     +  enhancer       CMV enhancer: human cytomegalovirus immediate early enhancer
    386..663     +  promoter       chicken β-actin promoter: No description available
    664..1680    +  intron         chimeric intron: chimera between introns from chicken β-actin and rabbit β-globin
   1678..1734    +  CDS            HBB (fragment): HBB_LEPEU - Experimental evidence at protein level: Swiss-Prot protein existence level 1. Involved in oxygen transport from the lung to the various peripheral tissues. From Lepus europaeus (European hare).
   1766..2417    +  CDS            GST (fragment): glutathione S-transferase from Schistosoma japonicum
   2444..2463    +  CDS            TEV site (fragment): tobacco etch virus (TEV) protease recognition and cleavage site
   2471..3187    +  CDS            mEGFP: mEGFP is a basic (constitutively fluorescent) green fluorescent protein published in 2002, derived from Aequorea victoria. It has moderate acid sensitivity.
   3194..3847    +  CDS            ATG101: ATGA1_HUMAN - Also known as C12orf44. Experimental evidence at protein level: Swiss-Prot protein existence level 1. Autophagy factor required for autophagosome formation. Stabilizes ATG13, protecting it from proteasomal degradation. From Homo sapiens (Human).
   3882..3959    +  CDS            HBB (fragment): HBB_PONPY - Experimental evidence at transcript level: Swiss-Prot protein existence level 2. Involved in oxygen transport from the lung to the various peripheral tissues. From Pongo pygmaeus (Bornean orangutan).
   4030..4085    +  polyA_signal   β-globin poly(A) signal: rabbit β-globin polyadenylation signal (Gil and Proudfoot, 1987)
   4470..4486    -  protein_bind   lac operator: The lac repressor binds to the lac operator to inhibit transcription in E. coli. This inhibition can be relieved by adding lactose or isopropyl-β-D-thiogalactopyranoside (IPTG). lac repressor encoded by lacI
   4494..4524    -  promoter       lac promoter: promoter for the E. coli lac operon
   4539..4560    -  protein_bind   CAP binding site: CAP binding activates transcription in the presence of cAMP. E. coli catabolite activator protein
   4573..4612    -  CDS            lacI (fragment): lac repressor; lacI; The lac repressor binds to the lac operator to inhibit transcription in E. coli. This inhibition can be relieved by adding lactose or isopropyl-β-D-thiogalactopyranoside (IPTG).
   4619..4641    +  promoter       SV40 promoter (fragment): SV40 enhancer and early promoter
   4665..4800    +  rep_origin     SV40 ori: SV40 origin of replication
   4820..4954    +  polyA_signal   SV40 poly(A) signal: SV40 polyadenylation signal
   4956..5010    -  CDS            lacI (fragment): lac repressor; lacI; The lac repressor binds to the lac operator to inhibit transcription in E. coli. This inhibition can be relieved by adding lactose or isopropyl-β-D-thiogalactopyranoside (IPTG).
   5193..5781    -  rep_origin     ori: high-copy-number ColE1/pMB1/pBR322/pUC origin of replication
   5952..6812    -  CDS            AmpR: β-lactamase; bla; confers resistance to ampicillin, carbenicillin, and related antibiotics
   6813..6917    -  promoter       AmpR promoter: bla
>Addgene plasmid #171415 | GST-TEVcs-GFP-ATG101 | addgene full sequence | sequence record 337564 | Addgene NGS Result
GGTCGACATTGATTATTGACTAGTTATTAATAGTAATCAATTACGGGGTCATTAGTTCATAGCCCATATA
TGGAGTTCCGCGTTACATAACTTACGGTAAATGGCCCGCCTGGCTGACCGCCCAACGACCCCCGCCCATT
GACGTCAATAATGACGTATGTTCCCATAGTAACGCCAATAGGGACTTTCCATTGACGTCAATGGGTGGAG
TATTTACGGTAAACTGCCCACTTGGCAGTACATCAAGTGTATCATATGCCAAGTACGCCCCCTATTGACG
TCAATGACGGTAAATGGCCCGCCTGGCATTATGCCCAGTACATGACCTTATGGGACTTTCCTACTTGGCA
GTACATCTACGTATTAGTCATCGCTATTACCATGGTCGAGGTGAGCCCCACGTTCTGCTTCACTCTCCCC
ATCTCCCCCCCCTCCCCACCCCCAATTTTGTATTTATTTATTTTTTAATTATTTTGTGCAGCGATGGGGG
CGGGGGGGGGGGGGGGGCGCGCGCCRGGSGGGGSGGGGSGGGGSGRGGGGSGGGGSGGGGSGAGGCGGAG
AGGTGCGGCGGCAGCCAATCAGAGCGGCGCGCTCCGAAAGTTTCCTTTTATGGCGAGGCGGCGGCGGCGG
CGGCCCTATAAAAAGCGAAGCGCGCGGCGGGCGGGAGTCGCTGCGCGCTGCCTTCGCCCCGTGCCCCGCT
CCGCCGCCGCCTCGCGCCGCCCGCCCCGGCTCTGACTGACCGCGTTACTCCCACAGGTGAGCGGGCGGGA
CGGCCCTTCTCCTCCGGGCTGTAATTAGCGCTTGGTTTAATGACGGCTTGTTTCTTTTCTGTGGCTGCGT
GAAAGCCTTGAGGGGCTCCGGGAGGGCCCTTTGTGCGGGGGGAGCGGCTCGGGGGGTGCGTGCGTGTGTG
TGTGCGTGGGGAGCGCCGCGTGCGGCTCCGCGCTGCCCGGCGGCTGTGAGCGCTGCGGGCGCGGCGCGGG
GCTTTGTGCGCTCCGCAGTGTGCGCGAGGGGAGCGCGGCCGGGGGCGGTGCCCCGCGGTGCGGGGGGGGC
TGCGAGGGGAACAAAGGCTGCGTGCGGGGTGTGTGCGTGGGGGGGTGAGCAGGGGGTGTGGGCGCGTCGG
TCGGGCTGCAACCCCCCCTGCACCCCCCTCCCCGAGTTGCTGAGCACGGCCCGGCTTCGGGTGCGGGGCT
CCGTACGGGGCGTGGCGCGGGGCTCGCCGTGCCGGGCGGGGGGTGGCGGCAGGTGGGGGTGCCGGGCGGG
GCGGGGCCGCCTCGGGCCGGGGAGGGCTCGGGGGAGGGGCGCGGCGGCCCCCGGAGCGCCGGCGGCTGTC
GAGGCGCGGCGAGCCGCAGCCATTGCCTTTTATGGTAATCGTGCGAGAGGGCGCAGGGACTTCCTTTGTC
CCAAATCTGTGCGGAGCCGAAATCTGGGAGGCGCCGCCGCACCCCCTCTAGCGGGCGCGGGGCGAAGCGG
TGCGGCGCCGGCAGGAAGGAAATGGGCGGGGAGGGCCTTCGTGCGTCGCCGCGCCGCCGTCCCCTTCTCC
CTCTCCAGCCTCGGGGCTGTCCGCGGGGGGACGGCTGCCTTCGGGGGGGACGGGGCAGGGCGGGGTTCGG
CTTCTGGCGTGTGACCGGCGGCTCTAGAGCCTCTGCTAACCATGTTCATGCCTTCTTCTTTTTCCTACAG
CTCCTGGGCAACGTGCTGGTTATTGTGCTGTCTCATCATTTTGGCAAAGAATTCCTCGATCGACGGTATC
GATGCCACCATGGCATCCCCTATACTAGGTTATTGGAAAATTAAGGGCCTTGTGCAACCCACTCGACTTC
TTTTGGAATATCTTGAAGAAAAATATGAAGAGCATTTGTATGAGCGCGATGAAGGTGATAAATGGCGAAA
CAAAAAGTTTGAATTGGGTTTGGAGTTTCCCAATCTTCCTTATTATATTGATGGTGATGTTAAATTAACA
CAGTCTATGGCCATCATACGTTATATAGCTGACAAGCACAACATGTTGGGTGGTTGTCCAAAAGAGCGTG
CAGAGATTTCAATGCTTGAAGGAGCGGTTTTGGATATTAGATACGGTGTTTCGAGAATTGCATATAGTAA
AGACTTTGAAACTCTCAAAGTTGATTTTCTTAGCAAGCTACCTGAAATGCTGAAAATGTTCGAAGATCGT
TTATGTCATAAAACATATTTAAATGGTGATCATGTAACCCATCCTGACTTCATGTTGTATGACGCTCTTG
ATGTTGTTTTATACATGGACCCAATGTGCCTGGATGCGTTCCCAAAATTAGTTTGTTTTAAAAAACGTAT
TGAAGCTATCCCACAAATTGATAAGTACTTGAAATCCAGCAAGTATATAGCATGGCCTTTGCAGGGCTGG
CAAGCCACGTTTGGTGGTGGCGACCATCCTCCAAAATCGGATGATTACGATATCCCAACGACCGAAAACC
TGTATTTTCAGGGTGGTACCATGGTGAGCAAGGGCGAGGAGCTGTTCACCGGGGTGGTGCCCATCCTGGT
CGAGCTGGACGGCGACGTAAACGGCCACAAGTTCAGCGTGTCCGGCGAGGGCGAGGGCGATGCCACCTAC
GGCAAGCTGACCCTGAAGTTCATCTGCACCACCGGCAAGCTGCCCGTGCCCTGGCCCACCCTCGTGACCA
CCCTGACCTACGGCGTGCAGTGCTTCAGCCGCTACCCCGACCACATGAAGCAGCACGACTTCTTCAAGTC
CGCCATGCCCGAAGGCTACGTCCAGGAGCGCACCATCTTCTTCAAGGACGACGGCAACTACAAGACCCGC
GCCGAGGTGAAGTTCGAGGGCGACACCCTGGTGAACCGCATCGAGCTGAAGGGCATCGACTTCAAGGAGG
ACGGCAACATCCTGGGGCACAAGCTGGAGTACAACTACAACAGCCACAACGTCTATATCATGGCCGACAA
GCAGAAGAACGGCATCAAGGTGAACTTCAAGATCCGCCACAACATCGAGGACGGCAGCGTGCAGCTCGCC
GACCACTACCAGCAGAACACCCCCATCGGCGACGGCCCCGTGCTGCTGCCCGACAACCACTACCTGAGCA
CCCAGTCCAAGCTGAGCAAAGACCCCAACGAGAAGCGCGATCACATGGTCCTGCTGGAGTTCGTGACCGC
CGCCGGGATCACTCTCGGCATGGACGAGCTGTACAAGGGTACCATGAATTGCCGGTCAGAGGTCCTGGAA
GTGAGCGTGGAAGGTAGACAGGTGGAAGAGGCTATGCTGGCCGTGCTGCATACAGTGCTGCTGCACAGAT
CAACTGGCAAGTTCCATTACAAGAAAGAAGGAACATATTCCATCGGAACCGTGGGTACTCAGGACGTCGA
TTGCGACTTCATTGATTTTACTTACGTGCGCGTCAGCTCCGAGGAACTGGACAGAGCACTCCGTAAGGTG
GTCGGAGAATTCAAAGATGCCCTGAGGAACAGTGGCGGAGACGGTCTGGGCCAGATGAGCCTCGAGTTCT
ATCAGAAGAAAAAGTCTAGATGGCCATTTTCAGATGAATGTATCCCCTGGGAAGTGTGGACCGTGAAGGT
CCACGTGGTCGCCCTGGCTACTGAGCAGGAACGGCAGATCTGCCGCGAGAAAGTGGGCGAAAAGCTCTGT
GAGAAGATCATCAACATCGTGGAAGTCATGAACCGTCATGAGTACCTGCCCAAGATGCCTACACAGAGCG
AGGTGGATAATGTCTTCGACACCGGTCTGCGGGATGTGCAGCCCTACCTCTATAAGATCTCCTTTCAGAT
TACAGACGCTCTGGGCACCTCTGTCACCACTACAATGCGCAGGCTCATCAAAGACACCCTGGCACTCTAA
CCCGGGTGATATCTTAATTAATTAACTCGAGGAATTCACTCCTCAGGTGCAGGCTGCCTATCAGAAGGTG
GTGGCTGGTGTGGCCAATGCCCTGGCTCACAAATACCACTGAGATCTTTTTCCCTCTGCCAAAAATTATG
GGGACATCATGAAGCCCCTTGAGCATCTGACTTCTGGCTAATAAAGGAAATTTATTTTCATTGCAATAGT
GTGTTGGAATTTTTTGTGTCTCTCACTCGGAAGGACATATGGGAGGGCAAATCATTTAAAACATCAGAAT
GAGTATTTGGTTTAGAGTTTGGCAACATATGCCCATATGCTGGCTGCCATGAACAAAGGTTGGCTATAAA
GAGGTCATCAGTATATGAAACAGCCCCCTGCTGTCCATTCCTTATTCCATAGAAAAGCCTTGACTTGAGG
TTAGATTTTTTTTATATTTTGTTTTGTGTTATTTTTTTCTTTAACATCCCTAAAATTTTCCTTACATGTT
TTACTAGCCAGATTTTTCCTCCTCTCCTGACTACTCCCAGTCATAGCTGTCCCTCTTCTCTTATGGAGAT
CCCTCGACCTGCAGCCCAAGCTTGGCGTAATCATGGTCATAGCTGTTTCCTGTGTGAAATTGTTATCCGC
TCACAATTCCACACAACATACGAGCCGGAAGCATAAAGTGTAAAGCCTGGGGTGCCTAATGAGTGAGCTA
ACTCACATTAATTGCGTTGCGCTCACTGCCCGCTTTCCAGTCGGGAAACCTGTCGTGCCAGCGGATCCGC
ATCTCAATTAGTCAGCAACCATAGTCCCGCCCCTAACTCCGCCCATCCCGCCCCTAACTCCGCCCAGTTC
CGCCCATTCTCCGCCCCATGGCTGACTAATTTTTTTTATTTATGCAGAGGCCGAGGCCGCCTCGGCCTCT
GAGCTATTCCAGAAGTAGTGAGGAGGCTTTTTTGGAGGCCTAGGCTTTTGCAAAAAGCTAACTTGTTTAT
TGCAGCTTATAATGGTTACAAATAAAGCAATAGCATCACAAATTTCACAAATAAAGCATTTTTTTCACTG
CATTCTAGTTGTGGTTTGTCCAAACTCATCAATGTATCTTATCATGTCTGGATCCGCTGCATTAATGAAT
CGGCCAACGCGCGGGGAGAGGCGGTTTGCGTATTGGGCGCTCTTCCGCTTCCTCGCTCACTGACTCGCTG
CGCTCGGTCGTTCGGCTGCGGCGAGCGGTATCAGCTCACTCAAAGGCGGTAATACGGTTATCCACAGAAT
CAGGGGATAACGCAGGAAAGAACATGTGAGCAAAAGGCCAGCAAAAGGCCAGGAACCGTAAAAAGGCCGC
GTTGCTGGCGTTTTTCCATAGGCTCCGCCCCCCTGACGAGCATCACAAAAATCGACGCTCAAGTCAGAGG
TGGCGAAACCCGACAGGACTATAAAGATACCAGGCGTTTCCCCCTGGAAGCTCCCTCGTGCGCTCTCCTG
TTCCGACCCTGCCGCTTACCGGATACCTGTCCGCCTTTCTCCCTTCGGGAAGCGTGGCGCTTTCTCATAG
CTCACGCTGTAGGTATCTCAGTTCGGTGTAGGTCGTTCGCTCCAAGCTGGGCTGTGTGCACGAACCCCCC
GTTCAGCCCGACCGCTGCGCCTTATCCGGTAACTATCGTCTTGAGTCCAACCCGGTAAGACACGACTTAT
CGCCACTGGCAGCAGCCACTGGTAACAGGATTAGCAGAGCGAGGTATGTAGGCGGTGCTACAGAGTTCTT
GAAGTGGTGGCCTAACTACGGCTACACTAGAAGAACAGTATTTGGTATCTGCGCTCTGCTGAAGCCAGTT
ACCTTCGGAAAAAGAGTTGGTAGCTCTTGATCCGGCAAACAAACCACCGCTGGTAGCGGTGGTTTTTTTG
TTTGCAAGCAGCAGATTACGCGCAGAAAAAAAGGATCTCAAGAAGATCCTTTGATCTTTTCTACGGGGTC
TGACGCTCAGTGGAACGAAAACTCACGTTAAGGGATTTTGGTCATGAGATTATCAAAAAGGATCTTCACC
TAGATCCTTTTAAATTAAAAATGAAGTTTTAAATCAATCTAAAGTATATATGAGTAAACTTGGTCTGACA
GTTACCAATGCTTAATCAGTGAGGCACCTATCTCAGCGATCTGTCTATTTCGTTCATCCATAGTTGCCTG
ACTCCCCGTCGTGTAGATAACTACGATACGGGAGGGCTTACCATCTGGCCCCAGTGCTGCAATGATACCG
CGAGACCCACGCTCACCGGCTCCAGATTTATCAGCAATAAACCAGCCAGCCGGAAGGGCCGAGCGCAGAA
GTGGTCCTGCAACTTTATCCGCCTCCATCCAGTCTATTAATTGTTGCCGGGAAGCTAGAGTAAGTAGTTC
GCCAGTTAATAGTTTGCGCAACGTTGTTGCCATTGCTACAGGCATCGTGGTGTCACGCTCGTCGTTTGGT
ATGGCTTCATTCAGCTCCGGTTCCCAACGATCAAGGCGAGTTACATGATCCCCCATGTTGTGCAAAAAAG
CGGTTAGCTCCTTCGGTCCTCCGATCGTTGTCAGAAGTAAGTTGGCCGCAGTGTTATCACTCATGGTTAT
GGCAGCACTGCATAATTCTCTTACTGTCATGCCATCCGTAAGATGCTTTTCTGTGACTGGTGAGTACTCA
ACCAAGTCATTCTGAGAATAGTGTATGCGGCGACCGAGTTGCTCTTGCCCGGCGTCAATACGGGATAATA
CCGCGCCACATAGCAGAACTTTAAAAGTGCTCATCATTGGAAAACGTTCTTCGGGGCGAAAACTCTCAAG
GATCTTACCGCTGTTGAGATCCAGTTCGATGTAACCCACTCGTGCACCCAACTGATCTTCAGCATCTTTT
ACTTTCACCAGCGTTTCTGGGTGAGCAAAAACAGGAAGGCAAAATGCCGCAAAAAAGGGAATAAGGGCGA
CACGGAAATGTTGAATACTCATACTCTTCCTTTTTCAATATTATTGAAGCATTTATCAGGGTTATTGTCT
CATGAGCGGATACATATTTGAATGTATTTAGAAAAATAAACAAATAGGGGTTCCGCGCACATTTCCCCGA
AAAGTGCCACCTG
